Addgene plasmid #13616: pcDNA3 PARL-FLAG-CT S65A+T69A+S70A
Depositing lab: Luca Pellegrini. Depositing organization: Universite Laval. Publication: Phosphorylation and cleavage of presenilin-associated rhomboid-like protein (PARL) promotes changes in mitochondrial morphology. Jeyaraju DV, Xu L, Letellier MC, Bandaru S, Zunino R, Berg EA, McBride HM, Pellegrini L. Proc Natl Acad Sci U S A. 2006 Dec 5. 103(49):18562-7. 10.1073/pnas.0604983103 PubMed 17116872.
Backbone
  Vector backbone: pcDNA3
  Backbone size w/o insert (bp): 5446
  Vector type: Mammalian Expression
Growth in bacteria
  Bacterial resistance: Ampicillin, 100 μg/mL
  Growth temperature: 37°C
  Growth strain: DH5alpha
  Copy number: High Copy
Gene/Insert
  Gene/Insert name: Presenilin-associated rhomboid-like (alt name: PARL)
  Species: H. sapiens (human)
  Insert size (bp): 1164
  Mutation: changed Ser 65, Thr 69 and Ser 70 to Alanine
  GenBank ID: AF197937
  Entrez Gene: PARL (a.k.a. PRO2207, PSARL, PSARL1, PSENIP2, RHBDS1); PARL (a.k.a. PARL)
  Tag / fusion protein: FLAG (C terminal on insert)
  Cloning method: Restriction Enzyme; 5′ cloning site EcoRI (not destroyed); 3′ cloning site XbaI (not destroyed)
  Sequencing primers: 5′ GTACGGTGGGAGGTCTATAT
Terms and licenses: Academic/Nonprofit Terms; Industry Terms: Not Available to Industry
How to cite: pcDNA3 PARL-FLAG-CT S65A+T69A+S70A was a gift from Luca Pellegrini (Addgene plasmid # 13616 ; http://n2t.net/addgene:13616 ; RRID:Addgene_13616)
