[The description below was written by a language model from this plasmid's Addgene catalogue record.]
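Description:
pcDNA3 PARL-FLAG-CT S65A+T69A+S70A is a mammalian expression plasmid built on the pcDNA3 backbone (about 5.4 kb without insert). It is maintained in E. coli as a high-copy plasmid under ampicillin selection. No feature table accompanies the record, so individual backbone elements are not itemised. As a standard vector, however, pcDNA3 drives the inserted cDNA from the strong constitutive CMV immediate-early promoter with a downstream polyadenylation signal. It also normally carries a neomycin resistance cassette that permits G418 selection of stably transfected mammalian cells.

The payload is an approximately 1.2 kb cDNA encoding human presenilin-associated rhomboid-like protein (PARL), a mitochondrial rhomboid-family intramembrane protease. It was cloned between EcoRI and XbaI sites, both of which remain intact. A FLAG epitope is fused to the C terminus, allowing detection or immunoprecipitation of the expressed protein with anti-FLAG antibodies. Three residues, Ser65, Thr69 and Ser70, have been changed to alanine, which removes the hydroxyl side chains needed for phosphorylation at these positions.

The associated study concerns how phosphorylation and cleavage of PARL influence mitochondrial morphology. In that context the triple-alanine construct most plausibly serves as a non-phosphorylatable mutant, to be compared in transfected mammalian cells with wild-type PARL or other variants. Likely readouts are effects on PARL processing and mitochondrial shape, although the record does not describe specific experiments.
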