>Addgene plasmid #13616 | pcDNA3 PARL-FLAG-CT S65A+T69A+S70A | addgene partial sequence | sequence record 19953 | CMV-F 5'-CGCAAATGGGCGGTAGGCGTG-3'
CTACTAGAGAACCCACTGCTTACTGGCTTATCGAAATTAATACGACTCACTATAGGGAGACCCAAGCTTG
GTACCCGGGAATTCGCGGCCGCGTCGACCAGAGGTTGGGAAGATGGCGTGGCGAGGCTGGGCGCAGAGAG
GCTGGGGCTGCGGCCAGGCGTGGGGTGCGTCGGTGGGCGGCCGCAGCTGCGAGGAGCTCACTGCGGTCCT
AACCCCGCCGCAGCTCCTCGGACGCAGGTTTAACTTCTTTATTCAACAAAAATGCGGATTCAGAAAAGCA
CCCAGGAAGGTTGAACCTCGAAGAGCAGACCCAGGGGCCGCGGGTGAAGCATACAAGAGAAGTGCTTTGA
TTCCTCCTGTGGAAGAAACAGTCTTTTATCCTTCTCCCTATCCTATAAGGAGTCTCATAAAACCTTTATT
TTTTACTGTTGGGTTTACAGGCTGTGCATTTGGATCAGCTGCTATTTGGCAATATGAATCACTGAAATCC
AGGGTCCAGAGTTATTTTGATGGTATAAAAGCTGATTGGTTGGATAGCATAAGACCACAAAAAGAAGGAG
ACTTCAGAAAGGAGATTAACAAGTGGTGGAATAACCTAAGTGATGGCCAGCGGACTGTGACAGGTATTAT
AGCTGCAAATGTCCTTGTATTCTGTTTATGGAGAGTACCTTCTCTGCAGCGGACAATGATCAGATATTTC
ACATC
